Addgene plasmid #51231: pBEVY-GT
Purpose: (Empty Backbone) bi-directional expression vector for yeast, galactose inducible, TRP1 selection
Depositing lab: Charles Miller. Depositing organization: Tulane University. Publication: Assessment of aryl hydrocarbon receptor complex interactions using pBEVY plasmids: expressionvectors with bi-directional promoters for use in Saccharomyces cerevisiae. Miller CA 3rd, Martinat MA, Hyman LE. Nucleic Acids Res. 1998 Aug 1;26(15):3577-83. 10.1093/nar/26.15.3577 PubMed 9671822.
Backbone
  Vector backbone: YEplac112
  Backbone manufacturer: R.D.Gietz (University of Manitoba)
  Modifications to backbone: Similar to pBEVY-GL, Addgene plasmid 51225
  Vector type: Yeast Expression
  Promoter: GAL1,10
  Selectable markers: TRP1
Growth in bacteria
  Bacterial resistance: Ampicillin, 100 μg/mL
  Growth temperature: 37°C
  Growth strain: DH5alpha
  Copy number: High Copy
Gene/Insert
  Cloning method: Restriction Enzyme
  Sequencing primers: 5′ Gal1 and Gal10Pro_F
Terms and licenses: Academic/Nonprofit Terms; Industry Terms: Not Available to Industry
Depositor comments: Please note that there are minor discrepancies between Addgene's quality control sequence and depositor's reference sequence. The changes are in cloning junctions and should not affect plasmid function.
How to cite: pBEVY-GT was a gift from Charles Miller (Addgene plasmid # 51231 ; http://n2t.net/addgene:51231 ; RRID:Addgene_51231)
