[The description below was written by a language model from this plasmid's Addgene catalogue record and pLannotate feature annotations shown in this document.]
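Description:
pBEVY-GT is an empty yeast expression backbone of about 5.9 kb, derived from the episomal shuttle vector YEplac112 and designed for co-expression of two proteins from a single plasmid in Saccharomyces cerevisiae. It shuttles between hosts. In E. coli it replicates at high copy from a ColE1/pUC-type origin and is selected through the AmpR β-lactamase gene. In yeast it is maintained as a multicopy episome by the 2μ origin, and the TRP1 gene under its own promoter complements tryptophan auxotrophy. Remnants of the parental pUC-style cloning region (a lacI fragment, CAP binding site, lac promoter and operator) and a small tet promoter fragment are also annotated, but these are backbone carry-over rather than functional parts of the expression unit.

The core of the vector is the divergent GAL1,10 promoter, a Gal4-regulated intergenic region that drives transcription in both directions and is induced by galactose. On each side of it lies a short fragment of pUC18/19 polylinker for restriction-enzyme insertion of an open reading frame. One side is followed by the ADH1 terminator (with a small piece of ADH1 coding sequence attached) and the other by the ADH2 terminator, so each inserted gene forms its own complete transcription unit. No insert, tag or reporter is present.

The record describes the plasmid as similar to its LEU2-marked sibling pBEVY-GL, with TRP1 as its selectable marker. The associated publication used the pBEVY series to study interactions among aryl hydrocarbon receptor complex components in yeast, which illustrates the intended use: coordinated, inducible production of two partner proteins. The depositor notes minor sequence discrepancies at cloning junctions that are not expected to affect function.
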