Features (pLannotate 1.2.2; 17 found; start..end, strand, type, name):
      1..93      +  CDS            lacI (fragment): lac repressor; lacI; The lac repressor binds to the lac operator to inhibit transcription in E. coli. This inhibition can be relieved by adding lactose or isopropyl-β-D-thiogalactopyranoside (IPTG).
    106..127     +  protein_bind   CAP binding site: CAP binding activates transcription in the presence of cAMP. E. coli catabolite activator protein
    142..172     +  promoter       lac promoter: promoter for the E. coli lac operon
    180..196     +  protein_bind   lac operator: The lac repressor binds to the lac operator to inhibit transcription in E. coli. This inhibition can be relieved by adding lactose or isopropyl-β-D-thiogalactopyranoside (IPTG). lac repressor encoded by lacI
    267..454     -  terminator     ADH1 terminator: S. cerevisiae ADH1; transcription terminator for the S. cerevisiae alcohol dehydrogenase 1 (ADH1) gene
    458..592     -  CDS            ADH1 (fragment): ADH1_YEAST - Also known as ADC1. Experimental evidence at protein level: Swiss-Prot protein existence level 1. This isozyme preferentially catalyzes the conversion of primary unbranched alcohols to their corresponding aldehydes. Also shows activity toward secondary alcohols. From Saccharomyces cerevisiae (strain ATCC 204508 / S288c) (Baker's yeast).
    586..623     -  misc_feature   MCS (fragment): pUC18/19 multiple cloning site
    624..1288    +  promoter       GAL1,10 promoter: GAL1 and GAL10 genes of S. cerevisiae; divergent inducible promoter, regulated by Gal4
   1288..1309    -  misc_feature   MCS (fragment): pUC18/19 multiple cloning site
   1325..1624    +  terminator     ADH2 terminator: transcription terminator for the S. cerevisiae alcohol dehydrogenase 2 (ADH2) gene
   1649..2993    -  rep_origin     2μ ori: yeast 2μ plasmid origin of replication
   2998..3014    -  promoter       tet promoter (fragment): E. coli promoter for tetracycline efflux protein gene
   3108..3779    -  CDS            TRP1: TRPF_YEAST - Experimental evidence at protein level: Swiss-Prot protein existence level 1. From Saccharomyces cerevisiae (strain ATCC 204508 / S288c) (Baker's yeast).
   3780..3881    -  promoter       TRP1 promoter: S. cerevisiae TRP1
   3987..4091    +  promoter       AmpR promoter: bla
   4092..4952    +  CDS            AmpR: β-lactamase; bla; confers resistance to ampicillin, carbenicillin, and related antibiotics
   5123..5711    +  rep_origin     ori: high-copy-number ColE1/pMB1/pBR322/pUC origin of replication
>Addgene plasmid #51231 | pBEVY-GT | depositor full sequence | sequence record 77673 | pBEVY-GT sequence 5893 bps
GCGCCCAATACGCAAACCGCCTCTCCCCGCGCGTTGGCCGATTCATTAATGCAGCTGGCACGACAGGTTT
CCCGACTGGAAAGCGGGCAGTGAGCGCAACGCAATTAATGTGAGTTAGCTCACTCATTAGGCACCCCAGG
CTTTACACTTTATGCTTCCGGCTCGTATGTTGTGTGGAATTGTGAGCGGATAACAATTTCACACAGGAAA
CAGCTATGACCATGATTACGCCAAGCTTTTCATAGGGTAGGGGAATTTCGGGCATGCCGGTAGAGGTGTG
GTCAATAAGAGCGACCTCATGCTATACCTGAGAAAGCAACCTGACCTACAGGAAAGAGTTACTCAAGAAC
AAGAATTTTCGTTTTAAAACCTAAGAGTCACTTTAAAATTTGTATACACTTATTTTTTTTATAACTTATT
TAATAATAAAAATCATAAATCATAAGAAATTCGCTTATTTAGAAGTGTCAACAACGTATCTACCAACGAT
TTGACCCTTTTCCATCTTTTCGTAAATTTCTGGCAAGGTAGACAAGCCGACAACCTTGATTGGAGACTTG
ACCAAACCTCTGGCGAAGAAGTCCAAAGCTTGCATGCCTGCAGGTCGACTCTAGAGGATCCCCTTTCAAA
AATTCTTACTTTTTTTTTGGATGGACGCAAAGAAGTTTAATAATCATATTACATGGCATTACCACCATAT
ACATATCCATATACATATCCATATCTAATCTTACTTATATGTTGTGGAAATGTAAAGAGCCCCATTATCT
TAGCCTAAAAAAACCTTCTCTTTGGAACTTTCAGTAATACGCTTAACTGCTCATTGCTATATTGAAGTAC
GGATTAGAAGCCGCCGAGCGGGTGACAGCCCTCCGAAGGAAGACTCTCCTCCGTGCGTCCTCGTCTTCAC
CGGTCGCGTTCCTGAAACGCAGATGTGCCTCGCGCCGCACTGCTCCGAACAATAAAGATTCTACAATACT
AGCTTTTATGGTTATGAAGAGGAAAAATTGGCAGTAACCTGGCCCCACAAACCTTCAAATGAACGAATCA
AATTAACAACCATAGGATGATAATGCGATTAGTTTTTTAGCCTTATTTCTGGGGTAATTAATCAGCGAAG
CGATGATTTTTGATCTATTAACAGATATATAAATGCAAAAACTGCATAACCACTTTAACTAATACTTTCA
ACATTTTCGGTTTGTATTACTTCTTATTCAAATGTAATAAAAGTATCAACAAAAAATTGTTAATATACCT
CTATACTTTAACGTCAAGGAGAAAAAACCCGGGTACCGAGCTCGAATTCGACACTTCTAAATAAGCGGAT
CTCCTATGCCTTCACGATTTATAGTTTCCATTATCAAGTATGCCTATATTAGTATATAGCATCTTTAGAT
GACAGTGTTCGAAGTTTCACGAATAAAAGATAATATTCTACTTTTTGCTCCCACCGCGTTTGCTAGCACG
AGTGAACACCATCCCTCGCCTGTGAGTTGTACCCATTCCTCTAAACTGTAGACATGGTAGCTTCAGCAGT
GTTCGTTATGTACGGCATCCTCCAACAAACAGTCGGTTATAGTTTGTCCTGCTCCTCTGAATCGTCTCCC
TCGATATTTCTCATTTTCCTTCGCATGCCCTCGAGCGGAACGAAGCATCTGTGCTTCATTTTGTAGAACA
AAAATGCAACGCGAGAGCGCTAATTTTTCAAACAAAGAATCTGAGCTGCATTTTTACAGAACAGAAATGC
AACGCGAAAGCGCTATTTTACCAACGAAGAATCTGTGCTTCATTTTTGTAAAACAAAAATGCAACGCGAG
AGCGCTAATTTTTCAAACAAAGAATCTGAGCTGCATTTTTACAGAACAGAAATGCAACGCGAGAGCGCTA
TTTTACCAACAAAGAATCTATACTTCTTTTTTGTTCTACAAAAATGCATCCCGAGAGCGCTATTTTTCTA
ACAAAGCATCTTAGATTACTTTTTTTCTCCTTTGTGCGCTCTATAATGCAGTCTCTTGATAACTTTTTGC
ACTGTAGGTCCGTTAAGGTTAGAAGAAGGCTACTTTGGTGTCTATTTTCTCTTCCATAAAAAAAGCCTGA
CTCCACTTCCCGCGTTTACTGATTACTAGCGAAGCTGCGGGTGCATTTTTTCAAGATAAAGGCATCCCCG
ATTATATTCTATACCGATGTGGATTGCGCATACTTTGTGAACAGAAAGTGATAGCGTTGATGATTCTTCA
TTGGTCAGAAAATTATGAACGGTTTCTTCTATTTTGTCTCTATATTACGTATAGGAAATGTTTACATTTT
CGTATTGTTTTCGATTCACTCTATGAATAGTTCTTACTACAATTTTTTTGTCTAAAGAGTAATACTAGAG
ATAAACATAAAAAATGTAGAGGTCGAGTTTAGATGCAAGTTCAAGGAGCGAAAGGTGGATGGGTAGGTTA
TATAGGGATATAGCACAGAGATATATAGCAAAGAGATACTTTTGAGCAATGTTTGTGGAAGCGGTATTCG
CAATATTTTAGTAGCTCGTTACAGTCCGGTGCGTTTTTGGTTTTTTGAAAGTGCGTCTTCAGAGCGCTTT
TGGTTTTCAAAAGCGCTCTGAAGTTCCTATACTTTCTAGCTAGAGAATAGGAACTTCGGAATAGGAACTT
CAAAGCGTTTCCGAAAACGAGCGCTTCCGAAAATGCAACGCGAGCTGCGCACATACAGCTCACTGTTCAC
GTCGCACCTATATCTGCGTGTTGCCTGTATATATATATACATGAGAAGAACGGCATAGTGCGTGTTTATG
CTTAAATGCGTACTTATATGCGTCTATTTATGTAGGATGAAAGGTAGTCTAGTACCTCCTGTGATATTAT
CCCATTCCATGCGGGGTATCGTATGCTTCCTTCAGCACTACCCTTTAGCTGTTCTATATGCTGCCACTCC
TCAATTGGATTAGTCTCATCCTTCAATGCTATCATTTCCTTTGATATTGGATCGATCCGATGATAAGCTG
TCAAACATGAGAATTGATCTTTTATGCTTGCTTTTCAAAAGGCTTGCAGGCAAGTGCACAAACAATACTT
AAATAAATACTACTCAGTAATAACCTATTTCTTAGCATTTTTGACGAAATTTGCTATTTTGTTAGAGTCT
TTTACACCATTTGTCTCCACACCTCCGCTTACATCAACACCAATAACGCCATTTAATCTAAGCGCATCAC
CAACATTTTCTGGCGTCAGTCCACCAGCTAACATAAAATGTAAGCTCTCGGGGCTCTCTTGCCTTCCAAC
CCAGTCAGAAATCGAGTTCCAATCCAAAAGTTCACCTGTCCCACCTGCTTCTGAATCAAACAAGGGAATA
AACGAATGAGGTTTCTGTGAAGCTGCACTGAGTAGTATGTTGCAGTCTTTTGGAAATACGAGTCTTTTAA
TAACTGGCAAACCGAGGAACTCTTGGTATTCTTGCCACGACTCATCTCCATGCAGTTGGACGATATCAAT
GCCGTAATCATTGACCAGAGCCAAAACATCCTCCTTAGGTTGATTACGAAACACGCCAACCAAGTATTTC
GGAGTGCCTGAACTATTTTTATATGCTTTTACAAGACTTGAAATTTTCCTTGCAATAACCGGGTCAATTG
TTCTCTTTCTATTGGGCACACATATAATACCCAGCAAGTCAGCATCGGAATCTAGTGCACATTCTGCGGC
CTCTGTGCTCTGCAAGCCGCAAACTTTCACCAATGGACCAGAACTACCTGTGAAATTAATAACAGACATA
CTCCAAGCTGCCTTTGTGTGCTTAATCACGTATACTCACGTGCTCAATAGTCACCAATGCCCTCCCTCTT
GGCCCTCTCCTTTTCTTTTTTCGACCGAATTAATTCTTGAAGACGAAAGGGCCTCGTGATACGCCTATTT
TTATAGGTTAATGTCATGATAATAATGGTTTCTTAGACGTCAGGTGGCACTTTTCGGGGAAATGTGCGCG
GAACCCCTATTTGTTTATTTTTCTAAATACATTCAAATATGTATCCGCTCATGAGACAATAACCCTGATA
AATGCTTCAATAATATTGAAAAAGGAAGAGTATGAGTATTCAACATTTCCGTGTCGCCCTTATTCCCTTT
TTTGCGGCATTTTGCCTTCCTGTTTTTGCTCACCCAGAAACGCTGGTGAAAGTAAAAGATGCTGAAGATC
AGTTGGGTGCACGAGTGGGTTACATCGAACTGGATCTCAACAGCGGTAAGATCCTTGAGAGTTTTCGCCC
CGAAGAACGTTTTCCAATGATGAGCACTTTTAAAGTTCTGCTATGTGGCGCGGTATTATCCCGTATTGAC
GCCGGGCAAGAGCAACTCGGTCGCCGCATACACTATTCTCAGAATGACTTGGTTGAGTACTCACCAGTCA
CAGAAAAGCATCTTACGGATGGCATGACAGTAAGAGAATTATGCAGTGCTGCCATAACCATGAGTGATAA
CACTGCGGCCAACTTACTTCTGACAACGATCGGAGGACCGAAGGAGCTAACCGCTTTTTTGCACAACATG
GGGGATCATGTAACTCGCCTTGATCGTTGGGAACCGGAGCTGAATGAAGCCATACCAAACGACGAGCGTG
ACACCACGATGCCTGTAGCAATGGCAACAACGTTGCGCAAACTATTAACTGGCGAACTACTTACTCTAGC
TTCCCGGCAACAATTAATAGACTGGATGGAGGCGGATAAAGTTGCAGGACCACTTCTGCGCTCGGCCCTT
CCGGCTGGCTGGTTTATTGCTGATAAATCTGGAGCCGGTGAGCGTGGGTCTCGCGGTATCATTGCAGCAC
TGGGGCCAGATGGTAAGCCCTCCCGTATCGTAGTTATCTACACGACGGGGAGTCAGGCAACTATGGATGA
ACGAAATAGACAGATCGCTGAGATAGGTGCCTCACTGATTAAGCATTGGTAACTGTCAGACCAAGTTTAC
TCATATATACTTTAGATTGATTTAAAACTTCATTTTTAATTTAAAAGGATCTAGGTGAAGATCCTTTTTG
ATAATCTCATGACCAAAATCCCTTAACGTGAGTTTTCGTTCCACTGAGCGTCAGACCCCGTAGAAAAGAT
CAAAGGATCTTCTTGAGATCCTTTTTTTCTGCGCGTAATCTGCTGCTTGCAAACAAAAAAACCACCGCTA
CCAGCGGTGGTTTGTTTGCCGGATCAAGAGCTACCAACTCTTTTTCCGAAGGTAACTGGCTTCAGCAGAG
CGCAGATACCAAATACTGTCCTTCTAGTGTAGCCGTAGTTAGGCCACCACTTCAAGAACTCTGTAGCACC
GCCTACATACCTCGCTCTGCTAATCCTGTTACCAGTGGCTGCTGCCAGTGGCGATAAGTCGTGTCTTACC
GGGTTGGACTCAAGACGATAGTTACCGGATAAGGCGCAGCGGTCGGGCTGAACGGGGGGTTCGTGCACAC
AGCCCAGCTTGGAGCGAACGACCTACACCGAACTGAGATACCTACAGCGTGAGCTATGAGAAAGCGCCAC
GCTTCCCGAAGGGAGAAAGGCGGACAGGTATCCGGTAAGCGGCAGGGTCGGAACAGGAGAGCGCACGAGG
GAGCTTCCAGGGGGAAACGCCTGGTATCTTTATAGTCCTGTCGGGTTTCGCCACCTCTGACTTGAGCGTC
GATTTTTGTGATGCTCGTCAGGGGGGCGGAGCCTATGGAAAAACGCCAGCAACGCGGCCTTTTTACGGTT
CCTGGCCTTTTGCTGGCCTTTTGCTCACATGTTCTTTCCTGCGTTATCCCCTGATTCTGTGGATAACCGT
ATTACCGCCTTTGAGTGAGCTGATACCGCTCGCCGCAGCCGAACGACCGAGCGCAGCGAGTCAGTGAGCG
AGGAAGCGGAAGA
