>Addgene plasmid #51231 | pBEVY-GT | addgene partial sequence | sequence record 78928 | pJG4_5_rev 5'-GGAGACTTGACCAAACCTCTGGCG-3'
CATGCCTGCAGGTCGACTCTAGAGGATCCCCTTTCAAAAATTCTTACTTTTTTTTTGGATGGACGCAAAG
AAGTTTAATAATCATATTACATGGCATTACCACCATATACATATCCATATACATATCCATATCTAATCTT
ACTTATATGTTGTGGAAATGTAAAGAGCCCCATTATCTTAGCCTAAAAAAACCTTCTCTTTGGAACTTTC
AGTAATACGCTTAACTGCTCATTGCTATATTGAAGTACGGATTAGAAGCCGCCGAGCGGGTGACAGCCCT
CCGAAGGAAGACTCTCCTCCGTGCGTCCTCGTCTTCACCGGTCGCGTTCCTGAAACGCAGATGTGCCTCG
CGCCGCACTGCTCCGAACAATAAAGATTCTACAATACTAGCTTTTATGGTTATGAAGAGGAAAAATTGGC
AGTAACCTGGCCCCACAAACCTTCAAATGAACGAATCAAATTAACAACCATAGGATGATAATGCGATTAG
TTTTTTAGCCTTATTTCTGGGGTAATTAATCAGCGAAGCGATGATTTTTGATCTATTAACAGATATATAA
ATGCAAAAACTGCATAACCACTTTAACTAATACTTTCAACATTTTCGGTTTGTATTACTTCTTATTCAAA
TGTAATAAAAGTATCAACAAAAAATTGTTAATATACCTCTATACTTTAACGTCAAGGAGAAAAAACCCGG
GTACCGAGCTCGAATTCGACACTCTAAATAAGCGGATCTCTTATGTCTTTACGATTTATAGTTTTCATTA
TCAAGTATGCCTATATTAGTATATAGCATCTTTAGATGACAGTGTTCGAAGTTTCACGAATAAAAGATAA
TATTCTACTTTTTGCTCCCACCGCGTTTGCTAGCACGAGTGAACACCATCCCTCGCCTGTGAGTTGTACC
CATTCCTCTAAACTGTAGACATGGTAGCTTCAGCAGTGTTCGTTATGTAC
