>Addgene plasmid #51231 | pBEVY-GT | addgene partial sequence | sequence record 79186 | Amp-R 5'-ATAATACCGCGCCACATAGC-3'
ACTCTCAAGGATCTTACCGCTGTTGAGATCCAGTTCGATGTAACCCACTCGTGCACCCAACTGATCTTCA
GCATCTTTTACTTTCACCAGCGTTTCTGGGTGAGCAAAAACAGGAAGGCAAAATGCCGCAAAAAAGGGAA
TAAGGGCGACACGGAAATGTTGAATACTCATACTCTTCCTTTTTCAATATTATTGAAGCATTTATCAGGG
TTATTGTCTCATGAGCGGATACATATTTGAATGTATTTAGAAAAATAAACAAATAGGGGTTCCGCGCACA
TTTCCCCGAAAAGTGCCACCTGACGTCTAAGAAACCATTATTATCATGACATTAACCTATAAAAATAGGC
GTATCACGAGGCCCTTTCGTCTTCAAGAATTAATTCGGTCGAAAAAAGAAAAGGAGAGGGCCAAGAGGGA
GGGCATTGGTGACTATTGAGCACGTGAGTATACGTGATTAAGCACACAAAGGCAGCTTGGAGTATGTCTG
TTATTAATTTCACAGGTAGTTCTGGTCCATTGGTGAAAGTTTGCGGCTTGCAGAGCACAGAGGCCGCAGA
ATGTGCACTAGATTCCGATGCTGACTTGCTGGGTATTATATGTGTGCCCAATAGAAAGAGAACAATTGAC
CCGGTTATTGCAAGGAAAATTTCAAGTCTTGTAAAAGCATATAAAAATAGTTCAGGCACTCCGAAATACT
TGGTTGGCGTGTTTCGTAATCAACCTAAGGAGGATGTTTTGGCTCTGGTCAATGATTACGGCATTGATAT
CGTCCAACTGCATGGAGATGAGTCGTG
